>Addgene plasmid #216606 | BRAF - A12G in pENTR | addgene full sequence | sequence record 427164 | Addgene NGS Result
GCCTGGCAGTTCCCTACTCTCGCGTTAACGCTAGCATGGATGTTTTCCCAGTCACGACGTTGTAAAACGA
CGGCCAGTCTTAAGCTCGGGCCCCAAATAATGATTTTATTTTGACTGATAGTGACCTGTTCGTTGCAACA
AATTGATGAGCAATGCTTTTTTATAATGCCAACTTTGTACAAAAAAGCAGGCTCCGGCACCATGGCGGCG
CTGAGCGGTGGCGGTGGTGGCGGCGTGGAGCCGGGCCAGGCTCTGTTCAACGGGGACATGGAGCCCGAGG
CCGGCGCCGGCGCCGGCGCCGCGGCCTCTTCGGCTGCGGACCCTGCCATTCCGGAGGAGGTGTGGAATAT
CAAACAAATGATTAAGTTGACACAGGAACATATAGAGGCCCTATTGGACAAATTTGGTGGGGAGCATAAT
CCACCATCAATATATCTGGAGGCCTATGAAGAATACACCAGCAAGCTAGATGCACTCCAACAAAGAGAAC
AACAGTTATTGGAATCTCTGGGGAACGGAACTGATTTTTCTGTTTCTAGCTCTGCATCAATGGATACCGT
TACATCTTCTTCCTCTTCTAGCCTTTCAGTGCTACCTTCATCTCTTTCAGTTTTTCAAAATCCCACAGAT
GTGGCACGGAGCAACCCCAAGTCACCACAAAAACCTATCGTTAGAGTCTTCCTGCCCAACAAACAGAGGA
CAGTGGTACCTGCAAGGTGTGGAGTTACAGTCCGAGACAGTCTAAAGAAAGCACTGATGATGAGAGGTCT
AATCCCAGAGTGCTGTGCTGTTTACAGAATTCAGGATGGAGAGAAGAAACCAATTGGTTGGGACACTGAT
ATTTCCTGGCTTACTGGAGAAGAATTGCATGTGGAAGTGTTGGAGAATGTTCCACTTACAACACACAACT
TTGTACGAAAAACGTTTTTCACCTTAGCATTTTGTGACTTTTGTCGAAAGCTGCTTTTCCAGGGTTTCCG
CTGTCAAACATGTGGTTATAAATTTCACCAGCGTTGTAGTACAGAAGTTCCACTGATGTGTGTTAATTAT
GACCAACTTGATTTGCTGTTTGTCTCCAAGTTCTTTGAACACCACCCAATACCACAGGAAGAGGCGTCCT
TAGCAGAGACTGCCCTAACATCTGGATCATCCCCTTCCGCACCCGCCTCGGACTCTATTGGGCCCCAAAT
TCTCACCAGTCCGTCTCCTTCAAAATCCATTCCAATTCCACAGCCCTTCCGACCAGCAGATGAAGATCAT
CGAAATCAATTTGGGCAACGAGACCGATCCTCATCAGCTCCCAATGTGCATATAAACACAATAGAACCTG
TCAATATTGATGACTTGATTAGAGACCAAGGATTTCGTGGTGATGGAGGATCAACCACAGGTTTGTCTGC
TACCCCCCCTGCCTCATTACCTGGCTCACTAACTAACGTGAAAGCCTTACAGAAATCTCCAGGACCTCAG
CGAGAAAGGAAGTCATCTTCATCCTCAGAAGACAGGAATCGAATGAAAACACTTGGTAGACGGGACTCGA
GTGATGATTGGGAGATTCCTGATGGGCAGATTACAGTGGGACAAAGAATTGGATCTGGATCATTTGGAAC
AGTCTACAAGGGAAAGTGGCATGGTGATGTGGCAGTGAAAATGTTGAATGTGACAGCACCTACACCTCAG
CAGTTACAAGCCTTCAAAAATGAAGTAGGAGTACTCAGGAAAACACGACATGTGAATATCCTACTCTTCA
TGGGCTATTCCACAAAGCCACAACTGGCTATTGTTACCCAGTGGTGTGAGGGCTCCAGCTTGTATCACCA
TCTCCATATCATTGAGACCAAATTTGAGATGATCAAACTTATAGATATTGCACGACAGACTGCACAGGGC
ATGGATTACTTACACGCCAAGTCAATCATCCACAGAGACCTCAAGAGTAATAATATATTTCTTCATGAAG
ACCTCACAGTAAAAATAGGTGATTTTGGTCTAGCTACAGTGAAATCTCGATGGAGTGGGTCCCATCAGTT
TGAACAGTTGTCTGGATCCATTTTGTGGATGGCACCAGAAGTCATCAGAATGCAAGATAAAAATCCATAC
AGCTTTCAGTCAGATGTATATGCATTTGGAATTGTTCTGTATGAATTGATGACTGGACAGTTACCTTATT
CAAACATCAACAACAGGGACCAGATAATTTTTATGGTGGGACGAGGATACCTGTCTCCAGATCTCAGTAA
GGTACGGAGTAACTGTCCAAAAGCCATGAAGAGATTAATGGCAGAGTGCCTCAAAAAGAAAAGAGATGAG
AGACCACTCTTTCCCCAAATTCTCGCCTCTATTGAGCTGCTGGCCCGCTCATTGCCAAAAATTCACCGCA
GTGCATCAGAACCCTCCTTGAATCGGGCTGGTTTCCAAACAGAGGATTTTAGTCTATATGCTTGTGCTTC
TCCAAAAACACCCATCCAGGCAGGGGGATATGGTGCGTTTCCTGTCCACTGATAGACCCAGCTTTCTTGT
ACAAAGTTGGCATTATAAAAAATAATTGCTCATCAATTTGTTGCAACGAACAGGTCACTATCAGTCAAAA
TAAAATCATTATTTGCCATCCAGCTGATATCCCCTATAGTGAGTCGTATTACATGGTCATAGCTGTTTCC
TGGCAGCTCTGGCCCGTGTCTCAAAATCTCTGATGTTACATTGCACAAGATAAAAATATATCATCATGCC
TCCTCTAGACCAGCCAGGACAGAAATGCCTCGACTTCGCTGCTACCCAAGGTTGCCGGGTGACGCACACC
GTGGAAACGGATGAAGGCACGAACCCAGTGGACATAAGCCTGTTCGGTTCGTAAGCTGTAATGCAAGTAG
CGTATGCGCTCACGCAACTGGTCCAGAACCTTGACCGAACGCAGCGGTGGTAACGGCGCAGTGGCGGTTT
TCATGGCTTGTTATGACTGTTTTTTTGGGGTACAGTCTATGCCTCGGGCATCCAAGCAGCAAGCGCGTTA
CGCCGTGGGTCGATGTTTGATGTTATGGAGCAGCAACGATGTTACGCAGCAGGGCAGTCGCCCTAAAACA
AAGTTAAACATTATGAGGGAAGCGGTGATCGCCGAAGTATCGACTCAACTATCAGAGGTAGTTGGCGTCA
TCGAGCGCCATCTCGAACCGACGTTGCTGGCCGTACATTTGTACGGCTCCGCAGTGGATGGCGGCCTGAA
GCCACACAGTGATATTGATTTGCTGGTTACGGTGACCGTAAGGCTTGATGAAACAACGCGGCGAGCTTTG
ATCAACGACCTTTTGGAAACTTCGGCTTCCCCTGGAGAGAGCGAGATTCTCCGCGCTGTAGAAGTCACCA
TTGTTGTGCACGACGACATCATTCCGTGGCGTTATCCAGCTAAGCGCGAACTGCAATTTGGAGAATGGCA
GCGCAATGACATTCTTGCAGGTATCTTCGAGCCAGCCACGATCGACATTGATCTGGCTATCTTGCTGACA
AAAGCAAGAGAACATAGCGTTGCCTTGGTAGGTCCAGCGGCGGAGGAACTCTTTGATCCGGTTCCTGAAC
AGGATCTATTTGAGGCGCTAAATGAAACCTTAACGCTATGGAACTCGCCGCCCGACTGGGCTGGCGATGA
GCGAAATGTAGTGCTTACGTTGTCCCGCATTTGGTACAGCGCAGTAACCGGCAAAATCGCGCCGAAGGAT
GTCGCTGCCGACTGGGCAATGGAGCGCCTGCCGGCCCAGTATCAGCCCGTCATACTTGAAGCTAGACAGG
CTTATCTTGGACAAGAAGAAGATCGCTTGGCCTCGCGCGCAGATCAGTTGGAAGAATTTGTCCACTACGT
GAAAGGCGAGATCACCAAGGTAGTCGGCAAATAACCCTCGAGCCACCCATGACCAAAATCCCTTAACGTG
AGTTACGCGTCGTTCCACTGAGCGTCAGACCCCGTAGAAAAGATCAAAGGATCTTCTTGAGATCCTTTTT
TTCTGCGCGTAATCTGCTGCTTGCAAACAAAAAAACCACCGCTACCAGCGGTGGTTTGTTTGCCGGATCA
AGAGCTACCAACTCTTTTTCCGAAGGTAACTGGCTTCAGCAGAGCGCAGATACCAAATACTGTTCTTCTA
GTGTAGCCGTAGTTAGGCCACCACTTCAAGAACTCTGTAGCACCGCCTACATACCTCGCTCTGCTAATCC
TGTTACCAGTGGCTGCTGCCAGTGGCGATAAGTCGTGTCTTACCGGGTTGGACTCAAGACGATAGTTACC
GGATAAGGCGCAGCGGTCGGGCTGAACGGGGGGTTCGTGCACACAGCCCAGCTTGGAGCGAACGACCTAC
ACCGAACTGAGATACCTACAGCGTGAGCTATGAGAAAGCGCCACGCTTCCCGAAGGGAGAAAGGCGGACA
GGTATCCGGTAAGCGGCAGGGTCGGAACAGGAGAGCGCACGAGGGAGCTTCCAGGGGGAAACGCCTGGTA
TCTTTATAGTCCTGTCGGGTTTCGCCACCTCTGACTTGAGCGTCGATTTTTGTGATGCTCGTCAGGGGGG
CGGAGCCTATGGAAAAACGCCAGCAACGCGGCCTTTTTACGGTTCCTGGCCTTTTGCTGGCCTTTTGCTC
ACATGTTCTTTCCTGCGTTATCCCCTGATTCTGTGGATAACCGTATTACCGCCTTTGAGTGAGCTGATAC
CGCTCGCCGCAGCCGAACGACCGAGCGCAGCGAGTCAGTGAGCGAGGAAGCGGAAGAGCGCCCAATACGC
AAACCGCCTCTCCCCGCGCGTTGGCCGATTCATTAATGCAGCTGGCACGACAGGTTTCCCGACTGGAAAG
CGGGCAGTGAGCGCAACGCAATTAATACGCGTACCGCTAGCCAGGAAGAGTTTGTAGAAACGCAAAAAGG
CCATCCGTCAGGATGGCCTTCTGCTTAGTTTGATGCCTGGCAGTTTATGGCGGGCGTCCTGCCCGCCACC
CTCCGGGCCGTTGCTTCACAACGTTCAAATCCGCTCCCGGCGGATTTGTCCTACTCAGGAGAGCGTTCAC
CGACAAACAACAGATAAAACGAAAGGCCCAGTCTTCCGACTGAGCCTTTCGTTTTATTTGAT
Features (pLannotate 1.2.2; 12 found; start..end, strand, type, name):
     42..78      -  CDS            lacZα (fragment): LacZα fragment of β-galactosidase; lacZ fragment
     94..193     +  protein_bind   attL1: mutant version of attL; recombination site for the Gateway® LR reaction LR Clonase™
    202..2499    +  CDS            BRAF: BRAF_HUMAN - Also known as BRAF1, RAFB1. Experimental evidence at protein level: Swiss-Prot protein existence level 1. Protein kinase involved in the transduction of mitogenic signals from the cell membrane to the nucleus (Probable). Phosphorylates MAP2K1, and thereby activates the MAP kinase signal transduction pathway (PubMed:21441910, PubMed:29433126). May play a role in the postsynaptic responses of hippocampal neurons (PubMed:1508179). From Homo sapiens (Human).
   2506..2605    -  protein_bind   attL2: mutant version of attL; recombination site for the Gateway® LR reaction LR Clonase™
   2623..2641    -  promoter       T7 promoter: promoter for bacteriophage T7 RNA polymerase
   2831..2854    +  promoter       Pc promoter (fragment): intI1 (promoter lies within the coding sequence); class 1 integron promoter
   3030..3086    +  CDS            GmR (fragment): gentamycin acetyltransferase; aacC1; confers resistance to gentamycin
   3093..3884    +  CDS            SmR: aminoglycoside adenylyltransferase (Murphy, 1985); aadA; confers resistance to spectinomycin and streptomycin
   3977..4565    +  rep_origin     ori: high-copy-number ColE1/pMB1/pBR322/pUC origin of replication
   4748..4840    +  CDS            lacI (fragment): lac repressor; lacI; The lac repressor binds to the lac operator to inhibit transcription in E. coli. This inhibition can be relieved by adding lactose or isopropyl-β-D-thiogalactopyranoside (IPTG).
   4895..4922    -  terminator     rrnB T2 terminator: transcription terminator T2 from the E. coli rrnB gene
   5054..5097    +  terminator     rrnB T1 terminator: Escherichia coli rrnB; transcription terminator T1 from the E. coli rrnB gene
