[The description below was written by a language model from this plasmid's Addgene catalogue record and pLannotate feature annotations shown in this document.]
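Description:
BRAF - A12G in pENTR is a Gateway entry (donor) plasmid built on the pCR8-GW-TOPO backbone, carrying the human BRAF coding sequence with an A12G mutation that the record describes as associated with autism spectrum disorder (ASD). The plasmid is about 5.1 kb in total, combining a backbone of roughly 2.8 kb with an insert of roughly 2.3 kb that was introduced by Gibson cloning. It is maintained in E. coli at high copy number through a ColE1/pUC-type origin. Selection is with spectinomycin, conferred by the aadA (SmR) aminoglycoside adenylyltransferase gene, which lies downstream of a fragment of the class 1 integron Pc promoter. The short lacZα, lacI and gentamicin-resistance fragments in the annotation are non-functional backbone remnants. rrnB T1 and T2 terminators sit upstream of the cloning region and insulate it from read-through transcription.

The BRAF open reading frame encodes the serine/threonine kinase that phosphorylates MAP2K1 to activate the MAP kinase pathway. It is flanked by attL1 and attL2 sites, so an LR Clonase reaction can transfer it directionally into any attR-containing destination vector. The entry clone has no promoter positioned to express the insert: the only annotated one nearby is a T7 promoter beyond attL2 that points back toward the insert in antisense orientation. Expression therefore depends on the destination vector chosen. According to the depositor, the insert includes a Kozak sequence that also reads through as a linker, which makes the clone compatible with N-terminal tagging destination vectors. The record does not say whether A12G is a nucleotide or an amino-acid designation. The construct serves as a source for generating expression clones to assess the functional consequences of this BRAF variant.
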