Addgene plasmid #216606: BRAF - A12G in pENTR
Purpose: gateway cloning donor vector containing BRAF ASD mutation
Depositing lab: Douglas Allan & Christopher Loewen. Depositing organization: University of British Columbia.
Backbone
  Vector backbone: pCR8-GW-TOPO
  Backbone manufacturer: GenScript
  Backbone size w/o insert (bp): 2800
  Vector type: Gateway Entry Plasmid
Growth in bacteria
  Bacterial resistance: Spectinomycin, 50 μg/mL
  Growth temperature: 37°C
  Growth strain: DH5alpha
  Copy number: High Copy
Gene/Insert
  Gene/Insert name: BRAF
  Species: H. sapiens (human)
  Insert size (bp): 2300
  Mutation: A12G
  Entrez Gene: BRAF (a.k.a. B-RAF1, B-raf, BRAF-1, BRAF1, NS7, RAFB1)
  Cloning method: Gibson Cloning
  Sequencing primers: 5′ M13 fwd; 3′ M13 rev
Terms and licenses: Academic/Nonprofit Terms; Industry Terms: Not Available to Industry
Depositor comments: insert contains a Kozak sequence that encodes a linker for cloning into N-terminal tagging pDEST vectors
How to cite: BRAF - A12G in pENTR was a gift from Douglas Allan & Christopher Loewen (Addgene plasmid # 216606 ; http://n2t.net/addgene:216606 ; RRID:Addgene_216606)
